>Addgene plasmid #125049 | pKmK.P16 | addgene full sequence | sequence record 244818 | Addgene NGS Result
TCGGTCTCAAACGGAGCGACAAACACACTCCCACATACATCTTTCCCGGAGGCAGAAACAAAATAAGAAC
AACAACAACACACCAACACGCCAACCATAGTAACCCACACGCTTAAACAACCAGTATCAGACCGGTACCC
AACTTCTACGGCCGGCGGCGGCTGGCAGCGGCCTCGAGCATCCTCTATTCCCTCACCTCTTCTCTCGCTG
TTGTACAACTTACAGGAATTCCCCTCTCTCCTCGAACTGGAAGCCGTGTTTCACGTGAGTGGTGGTACGA
TACCCGGTGGGAACCCTGTGTTGTGATATTTCGCCTTCTGGTTTTTGTTTTTGTCTCTCCCCTCTGGCTT
CCAATACCGGAAAATTTGGAAATTTTGGAAAAACAGGAAATCACAAAAAAACAGGAGAACCTGGAAAACG
TAACGAAACCAAATAGTGGAACCCAACTGAATCCGCCGTAGACCAGATCAACCCACATGATTAAACGTCG
CCCTCGACTTCCAGTGGTACTTCCAGTACCAATTCCAGTACCACTTTGAACAACTCTCCATAACACTTCC
AATTCCACTTACAGTGTATGTGTGTGTATGTGTGTGCGTGTGTGGACAGGTTTCTTGCGCTTCTTGTACT
TCTGGTGATGATAGATGGTGGATTCTCGGTACAGGAATTGGCTCAGGCTTTTTTTTTTTCACATCGATTT
CAGTTTGGGCTTTCCCTATGCATTCATTATATTGTGATTGCATTGAGCTTTGGAAATTTTTCATACTCTT
CGAAATCATATATAATAAGTTACAATGTGAGTTATTCTCTCCTTCCTGGTTGTTGGTGTAAGCATCATTT
AACTAGTCCCTTTTTTTTAAAGTTATTTAATATATATTTTTATTTTGTCCCAAACACCAAGAAGTAATCT
TTACTTTTAGCACACAAATAACCAATAAATTCTAATATGTGAGACCAGACCAATAAAAAACGCCCGGCGG
CAACCGAGCGTTCTGAACAAATCCAGATGGAGTTCTGAGGTCATTACTGGATCTATCAACAGGAGTCCAA
GCGAGCTCGATATCAAATTACGCCCCGCCCTGCCACTCATCGCAGTACTGTTGTAATTCATTAAGCATTC
TGCCGACATGGAAGCCATCACAAACGGCATGATGAACCTGAATCGCCAGCGGCATCAGCACCTTGTCGCC
TTGCGTATAATATTTGCCCATGGTGAAAACGGGGGCGAAGAAGTTGTCCATATTGGCCACGTTTAAATCA
AAACTGGTGAAACTCACCCAGGGATTGGCTGAAACGAAAAACATATTCTCAATAAACCCTTTAGGGAAAT
AGGCCAGGTTTTCACCGTAACACGCCACATCTTGCGAATATATGTGTAGAAACTGCCGGAAATCGTCGTG
GTATTCACTCCAGAGCGATGAAAACGTTTCAGTTTGCTCATGGAAAACGGTGTAACAAGGGTGAACACTA
TCCCATATCACCAGCTCACCGTCTTTCATTGCCATACGAAATTCCGGATGAGCATTCATCAGGCGGGCAA
GAATGTGAATAAAGGCCGGATAAAACTTGTGCTTATTTTTCTTTACGGTCTTTAAAAAGGCCGTAATATC
CAGCTGAACGGTCTGGTTATAGGTACATTGAGCAACTGACTGAAATGCCTCAAAATGTTCTTTACGATGC
CATTGGGATATATCAACGGTGGTATATCCAGTGATTTTTTTCTCCATTTTAGCTTCCTTAGCTCCTGAAA
ATCTCGATAACTCAAAAAATACGCCCGGTAGTGATCTTATTTCATTATGGTGAAAGTTGGAACCTCTTAC
GTGCCCGATCAATCATGACCAAAATCCCTTAACGTGAGTTTTCGTTCCACTGAGCGTCAGACCCCGTAGA
AAAGATCAAAGGATCTTCTTGAGATCCTTTTTTTCTGCGCGTAATCTGCTGCTTGCAAACAAAAAAACCA
CCGCTACCAGCGGTGGTTTGTTTGCCGGATCAAGAGCTACCAACTCTTTTTCCGAAGGTAACTGGCTTCA
GCAGAGCGCAGATACCAAATACTGTTCTTCTAGTGTAGCCGTAGTTAGGCCACCACTTCAAGAACTCTGT
AGCACCGCCTACATACCTCGCTCTGCTAATCCTGTTACCAGTGGCTGCTGCCAGTGGCGATAAGTCGTGT
CTTACCGGGTTGGACTCAAGACGATAGTTACCGGATAAGGCGCAGCGGTCGGGCTGAACGGGGGGTTCGT
GCACACAGCCCAGCTTGGAGCGAACGACCTACACCGAACTGAGATACCTACAGCGTGAGCTATGAGAAAG
CGCCACGCTTCCCGAAGGGAGAAAGGCGGACAGGTATCCGGTAAGCGGCAGGGTCGGAACAGGAGAGCGC
ACGAGGGAGCTTCCAGGGGGAAACGCCTGGTATCTTTATAGTCCTGTCGGGTTTCGCCACCTCTGACTTG
AGCGTCGATTTTTGTGATGCTCGTCAGGGGGGCGGAGCCTATGGAAAAACGCCAGCAACGCGGCCTTTTT
ACGGTTCCTGGCCTTTTGCTGGCCTTTTGCTCACATGTTCTTTCCTGCGTTATCCCCTGATTCTGTGGAT
AACCGTAG
Features (pLannotate 1.2.2; 5 found; start..end, strand, type, name):
    679..694     -  promoter       ARG4 promoter (fragment): S. cerevisiae ARG4
    963..997     -  terminator     lambda t0 terminator: minimal transcription terminator from phage lambda (Scholtissek and Grosse, 1987)
   1071..1727    -  CDS            cat: CAT_ECOLX - Experimental evidence at protein level: Swiss-Prot protein existence level 1. This enzyme is an effector of chloramphenicol resistance in bacteria. From Escherichia coli. This protein is used as a marker in many commonly used cloning vectors, such as pACYC184.
   1728..1825    -  promoter       cat promoter: promoter of the E. coli cat gene encoding chloramphenicol acetyltransferase
   1909..2497    +  rep_origin     ori: high-copy-number ColE1/pMB1/pBR322/pUC origin of replication
