[The description below was written by a language model from this plasmid's Addgene catalogue record and pLannotate feature annotations shown in this document.]
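Description:
pKmK.P16 is a small part-storage plasmid from a Kluyveromyces marxianus synthetic biology toolkit, built in the YTK001 entry vector of the Yeast Toolkit (YTK) modular cloning system. It holds the FBA1 promoter, an insert of about 955 bp, formatted as a "type 2" part, the position reserved for promoters in the YTK hierarchy. The fragment was introduced by BsmBI Golden Gate cloning, which destroys the BsmBI sites, and the depositor notes that the part is flanked by the YTK-compatible overhangs appropriate for type 2. This allows it to be released and joined in a defined order with coding sequence, terminator and other part types when assembling transcription units.

The sequenced plasmid is 2,598 nt. Its annotated features are almost entirely backbone: a high-copy ColE1/pUC-type origin for replication in E. coli, and the cat gene with its native promoter, followed by a lambda t0 terminator, giving chloramphenicol resistance. No yeast origin, centromere or yeast selection marker is annotated, consistent with a plasmid meant for storage and propagation in bacteria rather than direct use in yeast. The automated annotation does not label the FBA1 promoter itself. The only call in the insert region is a 16-nt match to the S. cerevisiae ARG4 promoter, which is most likely a chance similarity rather than a functional element. The depositor states that minor differences between the sequencing result and their annotated sequence do not affect function. The plasmid is typically used as a source of a K. marxianus promoter for driving gene expression in Golden Gate-assembled yeast constructs.
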