Addgene plasmid #125049: pKmK.P16
Purpose: Storage plasmid for K.marxianus promoter; type 2 part
Depositing lab: John Morrissey. Depositing organization: University College Cork. Publication: Biological Parts for Kluyveromyces marxianus Synthetic Biology. Rajkumar AS, Varela JA, Juergens H, Daran JG, Morrissey JP. Front Bioeng Biotechnol. 2019 May 7;7:97. doi: 10.3389/fbioe.2019.00097. eCollection 2019. PubMed 31134195.
Backbone
  Vector backbone: YTK001
  Backbone manufacturer: Dueber lab, UC Berkeley
  Backbone size w/o insert (bp): 1667
  Vector type: Yeast Expression, Synthetic Biology
Growth in bacteria
  Bacterial resistance: Chloramphenicol, 25 μg/mL
  Growth temperature: 37°C
  Growth strain: DH5alpha
  Copy number: High Copy
Gene/Insert
  Gene/Insert name: FBA1 promoter
  Insert size (bp): 955
  Cloning method: Restriction Enzyme; 5′ cloning site BsmBI (destroyed during cloning); 3′ cloning site BsmBI (destroyed during cloning)
  Sequencing primers: 5′ tttgctggccttttgctc; 3′ catctggatttgttcagaacg
Terms and licenses: Academic/Nonprofit Terms; Industry Terms: Not Available to Industry
Depositor comments: Contains the appropriate YTK-compatible Golden Gate overhangs for a type 2 part Please note that the minor differences between the Addgene NGS results and depositor's annotated sequence do not affect the plasmid function.
How to cite: pKmK.P16 was a gift from John Morrissey (Addgene plasmid # 125049 ; http://n2t.net/addgene:125049 ; RRID:Addgene_125049)
